Addgene plasmid #208779: pLVX-hNINJ1-GFP
Purpose: Inducibly expresses human NINJ1 tagged with GFP
Depositing lab: Petr Broz. Depositing organization: Universite de Lausanne (UNIL). Publication: NINJ1 induces plasma membrane rupture and release of damage-associated molecular pattern molecules during ferroptosis. Ramos S, Hartenian E, Santos JC, Walch P, Broz P. EMBO J. 2024 Apr;43(7):1164-1186. doi: 10.1038/s44318-024-00055-y. Epub 2024 Feb 23. PubMed 38396301.
Backbone
  Vector backbone: pLVX
  Vector type: Mammalian Expression, Lentiviral
  Selectable markers: Hygromycin
Growth in bacteria
  Bacterial resistance: Ampicillin, 100 μg/mL
  Growth temperature: 30°C
  Growth strain: NEB Stable
  Copy number: High Copy
Gene/Insert
  Gene/Insert name: NINJ1
  Species: H. sapiens (human)
  Entrez Gene: NINJ1 (a.k.a. NIN1, NINJURIN)
  Tag / fusion protein: GFP (C terminal on insert)
  Cloning method: Ligation Independent Cloning
  Sequencing primers: 5′ TTGGTCACCTTCAGCTTGG
Terms and licenses: Academic/Nonprofit Terms; Industry Terms: Not Available to Industry
How to cite: pLVX-hNINJ1-GFP was a gift from Petr Broz (Addgene plasmid # 208779 ; http://n2t.net/addgene:208779 ; RRID:Addgene_208779)
