[The description below was written by a language model from this plasmid's Addgene catalogue record and pLannotate feature annotations shown in this document.]
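Description:
pLVX-hNINJ1-GFP is an HIV-1-based lentiviral vector on the pLVX backbone for doxycycline-inducible expression of human NINJ1 fused at its C terminus to EGFP in mammalian cells. In bacteria it is maintained through a high-copy ColE1/pUC-type origin and selected with ampicillin via the β-lactamase gene. The annotated sequence is about 10.8 kb and carries the usual lentiviral transfer elements: two LTR-derived regions (both labelled by the annotation software as truncated 5' LTRs, each next to nef-derived sequence), the Ψ packaging signal with a gag fragment, the Rev response element for Rev-dependent nuclear export of the genomic RNA, the cPPT/CTS, and a WPRE that enhances transcript stability and expression.

The payload is an all-in-one Tet-On system arranged as two divergent units. In one direction, relative to the viral genome, the human PGK promoter drives the Tet-On 3G transactivator, followed by an SV40 promoter driving a hygromycin resistance gene, which allows selection of stably transduced cells. In the opposite orientation, the TRE3GS promoter controls the NINJ1–EGFP fusion, which ends in an SV40 polyadenylation signal. Placing this cassette antisense to the viral genome keeps its polyadenylation signal from terminating genomic RNA during packaging. When doxycycline is present, the transactivator binds TRE3GS and switches on the fusion protein, and expression otherwise stays low.

The associated publication concerns NINJ1-driven plasma membrane rupture and release of damage-associated molecules during ferroptosis. This suggests the construct is meant for generating cell lines in which fluorescently trackable NINJ1 can be induced on demand, for example to study its localisation and function in lytic cell death.
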