Features (pLannotate 1.2.2; 26 found; start..end, strand, type, name):
    168..302     -  polyA_signal   SV40 poly(A) signal: SV40 polyadenylation signal
    350..454     +  promoter       AmpR promoter: bla
    455..1315    +  CDS            AmpR: β-lactamase; bla; confers resistance to ampicillin, carbenicillin, and related antibiotics
   1486..2074    +  rep_origin     ori: high-copy-number ColE1/pMB1/pBR322/pUC origin of replication
   2257..2349    +  CDS            lacI (fragment): lac repressor; lacI; The lac repressor binds to the lac operator to inhibit transcription in E. coli. This inhibition can be relieved by adding lactose or isopropyl-β-D-thiogalactopyranoside (IPTG).
   2362..2383    +  protein_bind   CAP binding site: CAP binding activates transcription in the presence of cAMP. E. coli catabolite activator protein
   2398..2428    +  promoter       lac promoter: promoter for the E. coli lac operon
   2432..2454    +  protein_bind   lac operator (fragment): The lac repressor binds to the lac operator to inhibit transcription in E. coli. This inhibition can be relieved by adding lactose or isopropyl-β-D-thiogalactopyranoside (IPTG). lac repressor encoded by lacI
   2604..2861    -  LTR            5' LTR (truncated): truncated 5' long terminal repeat (LTR) from HIV-1
   2909..3427    -  CDS            nef (fragment): NEF_HV1BR - Experimental evidence at protein level: Swiss-Prot protein existence level 1. Extracellular Nef protein targets CD4(+) T-lymphocytes for apoptosis by interacting with CXCR4 surface receptors (PubMed:14990729). From Human immunodeficiency virus type 1 group M subtype B (isolate BRU/LAI) (HIV-1).
   3444..4032    -  misc_feature   WPRE: woodchuck hepatitis virus posttranscriptional regulatory element
   4046..5066    -  CDS            HygR (fragment): aminoglycoside phosphotransferase from E. coli; aph(4)-Ia; confers resistance to hygromycin
   5119..5448    -  promoter       SV40 promoter: SV40 enhancer and early promoter
   5459..6205    -  CDS            Tet-On® 3G: modified rtTA protein that binds tightly to promoters containing the tet operator in the presence of doxycycline
   6224..6734    -  promoter       hPGK promoter: human phosphoglycerate kinase 1 promoter
   6751..7118    +  promoter       TRE3GS promoter: 3rd-generation Tet-responsive promoter that can be activated by binding of Tet-On® 3G, modified to eliminate binding sites for endogenous mammalian transcription factors
   7156..7611    +  CDS            NINJ1: NINJ1_HUMAN - Experimental evidence at protein level: Swiss-Prot protein existence level 1. [Secreted ninjurin-1]: Secreted form generated by cleavage, which has chemotactic activity (By similarity). Acts as an anti- inflammatory mediator by promoting monocyte recruitment, thereby ameliorating atherosclerosis (PubMed:32883094). From Homo sapiens (Human).
   7627..8343    +  CDS            EGFP: the original enhanced GFP (Yang et al., 1996) mammalian codon-optimized
   8523..8657    -  polyA_signal   SV40 poly(A) signal: SV40 polyadenylation signal
   8701..8816    -  misc_feature   cPPT/CTS: central polypurine tract and central termination sequence of HIV-1 (lacking the first T)
   8831..8931    -  CDS            Rev (fragment): human immunodeficiency virus 1 (HIV-1) Rev protein; rev; enhances nuclear export of unspliced and incompletely spliced viral mRNAs
   9308..9541    -  misc_feature   RRE: The Rev response element (RRE) of HIV-1 allows for Rev-dependent mRNA export from the nucleus to the cytoplasm.
   9716..10054   -  CDS            HIV-1 gag (fragment): gag protein from human immunodeficiency virus 1; gag
  10038..10163   -  misc_feature   HIV-1 Ψ: packaging signal of human immunodeficiency virus type 1
  10210..10467   -  LTR            5' LTR (truncated): truncated 5' long terminal repeat (LTR) from HIV-1
  10515..1       -  CDS            nef (fragment) (across the origin): NEF_HV1BR - Experimental evidence at protein level: Swiss-Prot protein existence level 1. Extracellular Nef protein targets CD4(+) T-lymphocytes for apoptosis by interacting with CXCR4 surface receptors (PubMed:14990729). From Human immunodeficiency virus type 1 group M subtype B (isolate BRU/LAI) (HIV-1).
>Addgene plasmid #208779 | pLVX-hNINJ1-GFP | addgene full sequence | sequence record 412229 | Addgene NGS Result
ACTACTAAGTTTGTAGTACATATTTAACAAATACAATTTCTTTAAAATGAAAATAATTCAGAGGAATCAC
AGGTTTAGAGTAAATGAAACCACAGGTAATTGGCAGTGGTAATAGGGTATGGGGTGGGAAGTTTGGGATG
ATTTTGGTTAGCTTGAGTTATCCAGTTGATCCAGACATGATAAGATACATTGATGAGTTTGGACAAACCA
CAACTAGAATGCAGTGAAAAAAATGCTTTATTTGTGAAATTTGTGATGCTATTGCTTTATTTGTAACCAT
TATAAGCTGCAATAAACAAGTTGATCTCCCGATCCGTCGACGTCAGGTGGCACTTTTCGGGGAAATGTGC
GCGGAACCCCTATTTGTTTATTTTTCTAAATACATTCAAATATGTATCCGCTCATGAGACAATAACCCTG
ATAAATGCTTCAATAATATTGAAAAAGGAAGAGTATGAGTATTCAACATTTCCGTGTCGCCCTTATTCCC
TTTTTTGCGGCATTTTGCCTTCCTGTTTTTGCTCACCCAGAAACGCTGGTGAAAGTAAAAGATGCTGAAG
ATCAGTTGGGTGCACGAGTGGGTTACATCGAACTGGATCTCAACAGCGGTAAGATCCTTGAGAGTTTTCG
CCCCGAAGAACGTTTTCCAATGATGAGCACTTTTAAAGTTCTGCTATGTGGCGCGGTATTATCCCGTATT
GACGCCGGGCAAGAGCAACTCGGTCGCCGCATACACTATTCTCAGAATGACTTGGTTGAGTACTCACCAG
TCACAGAAAAGCATCTTACGGATGGCATGACAGTAAGAGAATTATGCAGTGCTGCCATAACCATGAGTGA
TAACACTGCGGCCAACTTACTTCTGACAACGATCGGAGGACCGAAGGAGCTAACCGCTTTTTTGCACAAC
ATGGGGGATCATGTAACTCGCCTTGATCGTTGGGAACCGGAGCTGAATGAAGCCATACCAAACGACGAGC
GTGACACCACGATGCCTGTAGCAATGGCAACAACGTTGCGCAAACTATTAACTGGCGAACTACTTACTCT
AGCTTCCCGGCAACAATTAATAGACTGGATGGAGGCGGATAAAGTTGCAGGACCACTTCTGCGCTCGGCC
CTTCCGGCTGGCTGGTTTATTGCTGATAAATCTGGAGCCGGTGAGCGTGGGTCTCGCGGTATCATTGCAG
CACTGGGGCCAGATGGTAAGCCCTCCCGTATCGTAGTTATCTACACGACGGGGAGTCAGGCAACTATGGA
TGAACGAAATAGACAGATCGCTGAGATAGGTGCCTCACTGATTAAGCATTGGTAACTGTCAGACCAAGTT
TACTCATATATACTTTAGATTGATTTAAAACTTCATTTTTAATTTAAAAGGATCTAGGTGAAGATCCTTT
TTGATAATCTCATGACCAAAATCCCTTAACGTGAGTTTTCGTTCCACTGAGCGTCAGACCCCGTAGAAAA
GATCAAAGGATCTTCTTGAGATCCTTTTTTTCTGCGCGTAATCTGCTGCTTGCAAACAAAAAAACCACCG
CTACCAGCGGTGGTTTGTTTGCCGGATCAAGAGCTACCAACTCTTTTTCCGAAGGTAACTGGCTTCAGCA
GAGCGCAGATACCAAATACTGTTCTTCTAGTGTAGCCGTAGTTAGGCCACCACTTCAAGAACTCTGTAGC
ACCGCCTACATACCTCGCTCTGCTAATCCTGTTACCAGTGGCTGCTGCCAGTGGCGATAAGTCGTGTCTT
ACCGGGTTGGACTCAAGACGATAGTTACCGGATAAGGCGCAGCGGTCGGGCTGAACGGGGGGTTCGTGCA
CACAGCCCAGCTTGGAGCGAACGACCTACACCGAACTGAGATACCTACAGCGTGAGCTATGAGAAAGCGC
CACGCTTCCCGAAGGGAGAAAGGCGGACAGGTATCCGGTAAGCGGCAGGGTCGGAACAGGAGAGCGCACG
AGGGAGCTTCCAGGGGGAAACGCCTGGTATCTTTATAGTCCTGTCGGGTTTCGCCACCTCTGACTTGAGC
GTCGATTTTTGTGATGCTCGTCAGGGGGGCGGAGCCTATGGAAAAACGCCAGCAACGCGGCCTTTTTACG
GTTCCTGGCCTTTTGCTGGCCTTTTGCTCACATGTTCTTTCCTGCGTTATCCCCTGATTCTGTGGATAAC
CGTATTACCGCCTTTGAGTGAGCTGATACCGCTCGCCGCAGCCGAACGACCGAGCGCAGCGAGTCAGTGA
GCGAGGAAGCGGAAGAGCGCCCAATACGCAAACCGCCTCTCCCCGCGCGTTGGCCGATTCATTAATGCAG
CTGGCACGACAGGTTTCCCGACTGGAAAGCGGGCAGTGAGCGCAACGCAATTAATGTGAGTTAGCTCACT
CATTAGGCACCCCAGGCTTTACACTTTATGCTTCCGGCTCGTATGTTGTGTGGAATTGTGAGCGGATAAC
AATTTCACACAGGAAACAGCTATGACCATGATTACGCCAAGCTCTAGCTAGAGGTCGACGGTAAACGCTA
GCAATGTCAAGGCCTCTCACTCTCTGATATTCATTTCTTTGCAAGTTATAAATACTGAATAATAAGATGA
CATGAACTACTACTGCTAGAGATTTTCCACACTGACTAAAAGGGTCTGAGGGATCTCTAGTTACCAGAGT
CACACAACAGACGGGCACACACTACTTGAAGCACTCAAGGCAAGCTTTATTGAGGCTTAAGCAGTGGGTT
CCCTAGTTAGCCAGAGAGCTCCCAGGCTCAGATCTGGTCTAACCAGAGAGACCCAGTACAGGCAAAAAGC
AGCTGCTTATATGCAGGATCTGAGGGCTCGCCACTCCCCAGTCCCGCCCAGGCCACGCCTCCCTGGAAAG
TCCCCAGCGGAAAGTCCCTTGTAGCAAGCTCGATATCAGCAGTTCTTGAAGTACTCCGGATGCAGCTCTC
GGGCCACGTGATGAAATGCTAGGCGGCTGTCAAACCTCCACTCTAACACTTCTCTCTCCGGGTCATCCAT
CCCATGCAGGCTCACAGGGTGTAACAAGCTGGTGTTCTCTCCTTTATTGGCCTCTTCTACCTTATCTGGC
TCAACTGGTACTAGCTTGTAGCACCATCCAAAGGTCAGTGGATATCTGACCCCTGGCCCTGGTGTGTAGT
TCTGCTAATCAGGGAAGTAGCCTTGTGTGTGGTAGATCCACAGATCAAGGATATCTTGTCTTCGTTGGGA
GTGAATTAGCCCTTCCAGTCCCCTCTTTTCTTTTAAAAAGTGGCTAAGATCTACAGCTGCCTTGTAAGTC
ATTGGTCTTAAAGGTACCTGAGGTGTGACTGGAAAACCCACCTCCTCCTCCTCTTGTGCTTCTAGCCAGG
CACAATCAGCATTGGTAGCTGCTGTATTGCTACTTGTGATTGCTCCATGTTTTTCTAGGTCTCGACTGCA
GAATTAATTCCAGGCGGGGAGGCGGCCCAAAGGGAGATCCGACTCGTCTGAGGGCGAAGGCGAAGACGCG
GAAGAGGCCGCAGAGCCGGCAGCAGGCCGCGGGAAGGAAGGTCCGCTGGATTGAGGGCCGAAGGGACGTA
GCAGAAGGACGTCCCGCGCAGAATCCAGGTGGCAACACAGGCGAGCAGCCATGGAAAGGACGTCAGCTTC
CCCGACAACACCACGGAATTGTCAGTGCCCAACAGCCGAGCCCCTGTCCAGCAGCGGGCAAGGCAGGCGG
CGATGAGTTCCGCCGTGGCAATAGGGAGGGGGAAAGCGAAAGTCCCGGAAAGGAGCTGACAGGTGGTGGC
AATGCCCCAACCAGTGGGGGTTGCGTCAGCAAACACAGTGCACACCACGCCACGTTGCCTGACAACGGGC
CACAACTCCTCATAAAGAGACAGCAACCAGGATTTATACAAGGAGGAGAAAATGAAAGCCATACGGGAAG
CAATAGCATGATACAAAGGCATTAAAGCAGCGTATCCACATAGCGTAAAAGGAGCAACATAGTTAAGAAT
ACCAGTCAATCTTTCACAAATTTTGTAATCCAGAGGTTGATTGTTCCAGACGCGTCTATTCCTTTGCCCT
CGGACGAGTGCTGGGGCGTCGGTTTCCACTATCGGCGAGTACTTCTACACAGCCATCGGTCCAGACGGCC
GCGCTTCTGCGGGCGATTTGTGTACGCCCGACAGTCCCGGCTCCGGATCGGACGATTGCGTCGCATCGAC
CCTGCGCCCAAGCTGCATCATCGAAATTGCCGTCAACCAAGCTCTGATAGAGTTGGTCAAGACCAATGCG
GAGCATATACGCCCGGAGCCGCGGCGATCCTGCAAGCTCCGGATGCCTCCGCTCGAAGTAGCGCGTCTGC
TGCTCCATACAAGCCAACCACGGCCTCCAGAAGAAGATGTTGGCGACCTCGTATTGGGAATCCCCGAACA
TCGCCTCGCTCCAGTCAATGACCGCTGTTATGCGGCCATTGTCCGTCAGGACATTGTTGGAGCCGAAATC
CGCGTGCACGAGGTGCCGGACTTCGGGGCAGTCCTCGGCCCAAAGCATCAGCTCATCGAGAGCCTGCGCG
ACGGACGCACTGACGGTGTCGTCCATCACAGTTTGCCAGTGATACACATGGGGATCAGCAATCGCGCATA
TGAAATCACGCCATGTAGTGTATTGACCGATTCCTTGCGGTCCGAATGGGCCGAACCCGCTCGTCTGGCT
AAGATCGGCCGCAGCGATCGCATCCATGGCCTCCGCGACCGGCTGCAGAACAGCGGGCAGTTCGGTTTCA
GGCAGGTCTTGCAACGTGACACCCTGTGCACGGCGGGAGATGCAATAGGTCAGGCTCTCGCTGAATTCCC
CAATGTCAAGCACTTCCGGAATCGGGAGCGCGGCCGATGCAAAGTGCCGATAAACATAACGATCTTTGTA
GAAACCATCGGCGCAGCTATTTACCCGCAGGACATATCCACGCCCTCCTACATCGAAGCTGAAAGCACGA
GATTCTTCGCCCTCCGAGAGCTGCATCAGGTCGGAGACGCTGTCGAACTTTTCGATCAGAAACTTCTCGA
CAGACGTCGCGGTGAGTTCAGGCTTTCCGGATCTATCCATCTTTGGTACGGGTTGTGGCAAGCTTATCAT
GGTCGCGTTTTGCAAAAGCCTAGGCCTCCAAAAAAGCCTCCTCACTACTTCTGGAATAGCTCAGAGGCCG
AGGCGGCCTCGGCCTCTGCATAAATAAAAAAAATTAGTCAGCCATGGGGCGGAGAATGGGCGGAACTGGG
CGGAGTTAGGGGCGGGATGGGCGGAGTTAGGGGCGGGACTATGGTTGCTGACTAATTGAGATGCATGCTT
TGCATACTTCTGCCTGCTGGGGAGCCTGGGGACTTTCCACACCTGGTTGCTGACTAATTGAGATGCATGC
TTTGCATACTTCTGCCTGCTGGGGAGCCTGGGGACTTTCCACACCCTAACTGACACACATTCGCGCGTTT
ACCCGGGGAGCATGTCAAGGTCAAAATCGTCAAGAGCGTCAGCAGGCAGCATATCAAGGTCAAAGTCGTC
AAGGGCATCGGCTGGGAGCATGTCTAAGTCAAAATCGTCAAGGGCGTCGGTCGGCCCGCCGCTTTCGCAC
TTTAGCTGTTTCTCCAGGCCACATATGATTAGTTCCAGGCCGAAAAGGAAGGCAGGTTCGGCTCCCTGCC
GGTCGAACAGCTCAATTGCTTGTTTCAGAAGTGGGGGCATAGAATCGGTGGTAGGTGTCTCTCTTTCCTC
TTTTGCTACTTGATGCTCCTGTTCCTCCAATACGCAGCCCAGTGTAAAGTGGCCCACGGCGGACAGAGCG
TACAGTGCGTTCTCCAGGGAGAAGCCTTGCTGACACAGGAACGCGAGCTGATTTTCCAGGGTTTCGTACT
GTTTCTCTGTTGGGCGGGTGCCGAGATGCACTTTAGCCCCGTCGCGATGTGAGAGGAGAGCACAGCGGTA
TGACTTGGCGTTGTTCCGCAGAAAGTCTTGCCATGACTCGCCTTCCAGGGGGCAGGAGTGGGTATGATGC
CTGTCCAGCATCTCGATTGGCAGGGCATCGAGCAGGGCCCGCTTGTTCTTCACGTGCCAGTACAGGGTAG
GCTGCTCAACTCCCAGCTTTTGAGCGAGTTTCCTTGTCGTCAGGCCTTCGATACCGACTCCATTGAGTAA
TTCCAGAGCAGAGTTTATGACTTTGCTCTTGTCCAGTCTAGACATGGTAATTCGATGATCCCCCTGGGGA
GAGAGGTCGGTGATTCGGTCAACGAGGGAGCCGACTGCCGACGTGCGCTCCGGAGGCTTGCAGAATGCGG
AACACCGCGCGGGCAGGAACAGGGCCCACACTACCGCCCCACACCCCGCCTCCCGCACCGCCCCTTCCCG
GCCGCTGCTCTCGGCGCGCCCTGCTGAGCAGCCGCTATTGGCCACAGCCCATCGCGGTCGGCGCGCTGCC
ATTGCTCCCTGGCGCTGTCCGTCTGCGAGGGTACTAGTGAGACGTGCGGCTTCCGTTTGTCACGTCCGGC
ACGCCGCGAACCGCAAGGAACCTTCCCGACTTAGGGGCGGAGCAGGAAGCGTCGCCGGGGGGCCCACAAG
GGTAGCGGCGAAGATCCGGGTGACGCTGCGAACGGACGTGAAGAATGTGCGAGACCCAGGGTCGGCGCCG
CTGCGTTTCCCGGAACCACGCCCAGAGCAGCCGCGTCCCTGCGCAAACCCAGGGCTGCCTTGGAAAAGGC
GCAACCCCAACCCCGTGGAATTATCACCTCGAGTTTACTCCCTATCAGTGATAGAGAACGTATGAAGAGT
TTACTCCCTATCAGTGATAGAGAACGTATGCAGACTTTACTCCCTATCAGTGATAGAGAACGTATAAGGA
GTTTACTCCCTATCAGTGATAGAGAACGTATGACCAGTTTACTCCCTATCAGTGATAGAGAACGTATCTA
CAGTTTACTCCCTATCAGTGATAGAGAACGTATATCCAGTTTACTCCCTATCAGTGATAGAGAACGTATA
AGCTTTGCTTATGTAAACCAGGGCGCCTATAAAAGAGTGCTGATTTTTTGAGTAAACTTCAATTCCACAA
CACTTTTGTCTTATACCAACTTTCCGTACCACTTCCTACCCTCGTAAAGAATTCCCGTATACACCGGTGC
CGGCGGATCGCCACCATGGACTCGGGAACCGAGGAGTACGAGCTCAACGGCGGCCTGCCTCCGGGCACAC
CCGGCTCCCCGGACGCCTCGCCGGCCCGCTGGGGCTGGAGGCACGGGCCCATCAACGTGAACCATTACGC
CAGCAAGAAGAGCGCAGCCGAGAGCATGCTGGACATCGCGCTGCTGATGGCCAACGCGTCCCAGCTGAAG
GCCGTCGTGGAACAGGGCCCCAGCTTCGCCTTCTATGTGCCCCTGGTGGTCCTCATCTCCATCTCCCTTG
TGCTGCAGATCGGCGTGGGGGTGCTGCTCATCTTCCTTGTCAAGTACGACCTTAACAACCCGGCCAAGCA
CGCCAAGCTGGACTTCCTCAACAACCTGGCCACGGGCCTGGTGTTCATCATCGTGGTAGTCAACATCTTC
ATCACGGCCTTCGGGGTCCAGAAGCCCTTGATGGACATGGCACCCCAGCAGGGGGGTGGAGGCTCTGTGA
GCAAGGGCGAGGAGCTGTTCACCGGGGTGGTGCCCATCCTGGTCGAGCTGGACGGCGACGTAAACGGCCA
CAAGTTCAGCGTGTCCGGCGAGGGCGAGGGCGATGCCACCTACGGCAAGCTGACCCTGAAGTTCATCTGC
ACCACCGGCAAGCTGCCCGTGCCCTGGCCCACCCTCGTGACCACCCTGACCTACGGCGTGCAGTGCTTCA
GCCGCTACCCCGACCACATGAAGAAGCACGACTTCTTCAAGTCCGCCATGCCCGAAGGCTACGTCCAGGA
GCGCACCATCTTCTTCAAGGACGACGGCAACTACAAGACCCGCGCCGAGGTGAAGTTCGAGGGCGACACC
CTGGTGAACCGCATCGAGCTGAAGGGCATCGACTTCAAGGAGGACGGCAACATCCTGGGGCACAAGCTGG
AGTACAACTACAACAGCCACAACGTCTATATCATGGCCGACAAGCAGAAGAACGGCATCAAGGCTAACTT
CAAGGTTCGCCACAACATCGAGGACGGCAGCGTGCAGCTCGCCGACCACTACCAGCAGAACACCCCCATC
GGCGACGGCCCCGTGCTGCTGCCCGACAACCACTACCTGAGCACCCAGTCCGCCCTGAGCAAAGACCCCA
ACGAGAAGCGCGATCACATGGTCCTGCTGGAGTTCGTGACCGCCGCCGGGATCACTCTCGGCATGGACGA
GCTGTACAAGTAAGATCCAGACCACCTCCCCTGCGAGCTAAGCTGGACAGCCAATGACGGGTAAGAGAGT
GACATTTTTCACTAACCTAAGACAGGAGGGCCGTCAGAGCTACTGCCTAATCCAAAGACGGGTAAAAGTG
ATAAAAATGTATCACTCCAACCTAAGACAGGCGCAGCTTCCGAGGGATTTGAGATCCAGACATGATAAGA
TACATTGATGAGTTTGGACAAACCAAAACTAGAATGCAGTGAAAAAAATGCCTTATTTGTGAAATTTGTG
ATGCTATTGCCTTATTTGTAACCATTATAAGCTGCAATAAACAAGTTAAGTCGATAAACTGGATCTCTGC
TGTCCCTGTAATAAACCCGAAAATTTTGAATTTTTGTAATTTGTTTTTGTAATTCTTTAGTTTGTATGTC
TGTTGCTATTATGTCTACTATTCTTTCCCCTGCACTGTACCCCCCAATCCCCCCTTTTCTTTTAAAGGCG
ATACCGTCGAGATCCGTTCACTAATCGAATGGATCTGTCTCTGTCTCTCTCTCCACCTTCTTCTTCTATT
CCTTCGGGCCTGTCGGGTCCCCTCGGGGTTGGGAGGTGGGTCTGAAACGATAATGGTGAATATCCCTGCC
TAACTCTATTCACTATAGAAAGTACAGCAAAAACTATTCTTAAACCTACCAAGCCTCCTACTATCATTAT
GAATAATTTTATATACCACAGCCAATTTGTTATGTTAAACCAATTCCACAAACTTGCCCATTTATCTAAT
TCCAATAATTCTTGTTCATTCTTTTCTTGCTGGTTTTGCGATTCTTCAATTAAGGAGTGTATTAAGCTTG
TGTAATTGTTAATTTCTCTGTCCCACTCCATCCAGGTCGTGTGATTCCAAATCTGTTCCAGAGATTTATT
ACTCCAACTAGCATTCCAAGGCACAGCAGTGGTGCAAATGAGTTTTCCAGAGCAACCCCAAATCCCCAGG
AGCTGTTGATCCTTTAGGTATCTTTCCACAGCCAGGATTCTTGCCTGGAGCTGCTTGATGCCCCAGACTG
TGAGTTGCAACAGATGCTGTTGCGCCTCAATAGCCCTCAGCAAATTGTTCTGCTGCTGCACTATACCAGA
CAATAATTGTCTGGCCTGTACCGTCAGCGTCATTGACGCTGCGCCCATAGTGCTTCCTGCTGCTCCCAAG
AACCCAAGGAACAAAGCTCCTATTCCCACTGCTCTTTTTTCTCTCTGCACCACTCTTCTCTTTGCCTTGG
TGGGTGCTACTCCTAATGGTTCAATTTTTACTACTTTATATTTATATAATTCACTTCTCCAATTGTCCCT
CATATCTCCTCCTCCAGGTCTGAAGATCAGCGGCCGGCCGCTTGCTGTGCGGTGGTCTTACTTTTGTTTT
GCTCTTCCTCTATCTTGTCTAAAGCTTCCTTGGTGTCTTTTATCTCTATCCTTTGATGCACACAATAGAG
GGTTGCTACTGTATTATATAATGATCTAAGTTCTTCTGATCCTGTCTGAAGGGATGGTTGTAGCTGTCCC
AGTATTTGTCTACAGCCTTCTGATGTTTCTAACAGGCCAGGATTAACTGCGAATCGTTCTAGCTCCCTGC
TTGCCCATACTATATGTTTTAATTTATATTTTTTCTTTCCCCCTGGCCTTAACCGAATTTTTTCCCATCG
CGATCTAATTCTCCCCCGCTTAATACTGACGCTCTCGCACCCATCTCTCTCCTTCTAGCCTCCGCTAGTC
AAAATTTTTGGCGTACTCACCAGTCGCCGCCCCTCGCCTCTTGCCGTGCGCGCTTCAGCAAGCCGAGTCC
TGCGTCGAGAGAGCTCCTCTGGTTTCCCTTTCGCTTTCAAGTCCCTGTTCGGGCGCCACTGCTAGAGATT
TTCCACACTGACTAAAAGGGTCTGAGGGATCTCTAGTTACCAGAGTCACACAACAGACGGGCACACACTA
CTTGAAGCACTCAAGGCAAGCTTTATTGAGGCTTAAGCAGTGGGTTCCCTAGTTAGCCAGAGAGCTCCCA
GGCTCAGATCTGGTCTAACCAGAGAGACCCAGTACAGGCAAAAAGCAGCTGCTTATATGCAGGATCTGAG
GGCTCGCCACTCCCCAGTCCCGCCCAGGCCACGCCTCCCTGGAAAGTCCCCAGCGGAAAGTCCCTTGTAG
CAAGCTCGATATCAGCAGTTCTTGAAGTACTCCGGATGCAGCTCTCGGGCCACGTGATGAAATGCTAGGC
GGCTGTCAAACCTCCACTCTAACACTTCTCTCTCCGGGTCATCCATCCCATGCAGGCTCACAGGGTGTAA
CAAGCTGGTGTTCTCTCCTTTATTGGCCTCTTCTACCTTATCTGGCTCAACTGGTACTAGCTTGTAGCAC
CATCCAAAGGTCAGTGGATATCTGACCCCTGGCCCTGGTGTGTAGTTCTGCTAATCAGGGAAGTAGCCTT
GTGTGTGGTAGATCCACAGATCAAGGATATCTTGTCTTCTTTGGGAGTGAATTAGCCCTTCCA
